>Addgene plasmid #13738 | SIRT5.1 | addgene partial sequence | sequence record 20036 | 13738 with pGEX5'
AATCGGATCTGGTTCCGCGTGGATCCCCGGGAATTTCCGGTGGTGGTGGTGGAATTCTGATGCGACCTCT
CCAGATTGTCCCAAGTCGATTGATTTCCCAGCTATATTGTGGCCTGAAGCCTCCAGCGTCCACACGAAAC
CAGATTTGCCTGAAAATGGCTCGGCCAAGTTCAAGTATGGCAGATTTTCGAAAGTTTTTTGCAAAAGCAA
AGCACATAGTCATCATCTCAGGAGCTGGTGTTAGTGCAGAAAGTGGTGTTCCGACCTTCAGAGGAGCTGG
AGGTTATTGGAGAAAATGGCAAGCCCAGGACCTGGCGACTCCCCTGGCCTTTGCCCACAACCCGTCCCGG
GTGTGGGAGTTCTACCACTACCGGCGGGAGGTCATGGGGAGCAAGGAGCCCAACGCCGGGCACCGCGCCA
TAGCCGAGTGTGAGACCCGGCTGGGCAAGCAGGGCCGGCGAGTCGTGGTCATCACCCAGAACATCGATGA
GCTGCACCGCAAGGCTGGCACCAAGAACCTTCTGGAGATCCATGGTAGCTTATTTAAAACTCGATGTACC
TCTTGTGGAGTTGTGGCTGAGAATTACAAGAGTCCAATTTGTCCAGCTTTATCAGGAAAAGGTGCTCCAG
AACCTGGAACTCAAGATGCCAGCATCCCAGTTGAGAAACTTCCCCGGTGTGAAGAGGCAGGCTGCGGGGG
CTTGCTGCGA
