[The description below was written by a language model from this plasmid's Addgene catalogue record.]
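Description:
SIRT5.1 is a bacterial expression plasmid built on the pGEX-KG backbone (about 5 kb without insert) that carries the full-length human SIRT5 coding sequence (also known as SIR2L5). It is maintained in E. coli as a high-copy plasmid under ampicillin selection. The insert was placed by restriction cloning between SphI and HindIII sites, both of which remain intact, so the SIRT5 fragment can in principle be excised or replaced using the same enzymes.

The backbone supplies an N-terminal glutathione S-transferase (GST) tag, so SIRT5 is produced as a GST fusion protein. GST fusions of this kind are generally used to improve recovery of recombinant protein and to allow affinity purification on glutathione resin, and they can also serve as bait in pull-down assays. The record does not list the promoter, origin of replication or any protease cleavage site explicitly. pGEX-family vectors typically use an IPTG-inducible tac promoter with a lacI repressor gene and a linker containing a protease site between GST and the insert, but no feature table is available here to confirm these elements for this particular plasmid.

SIRT5 is a member of the sirtuin family of NAD+-dependent protein deacylases. The associated publication concerns sirtuin-mediated deacetylation and activation of mammalian acetyl-CoA synthetases, which is consistent with using this construct to produce purified recombinant SIRT5 for in vitro enzymatic and substrate-specificity studies alongside other sirtuin family members.
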