Addgene plasmid #13738: SIRT5.1
Depositing lab: John Denu. Depositing organization: University of Wisconsin, Madison. Publication: Sirtuins deacetylate and activate mammalian acetyl-CoA synthetases. Hallows WC, Lee S, Denu JM. Proc Natl Acad Sci U S A. 2006 Jul 5. 103(27):10230-5. 10.1073/pnas.0604392103 PubMed 16790548.
Backbone
  Vector backbone: pGEX-KG
  Backbone size w/o insert (bp): 5000
  Vector type: Bacterial Expression
Growth in bacteria
  Bacterial resistance: Ampicillin, 100 μg/mL
  Growth temperature: 37°C
  Growth strain: DH5alpha
  Copy number: High Copy
Gene/Insert
  Gene/Insert name: SIRT5
  Species: H. sapiens (human)
  Entrez Gene: SIRT5 (a.k.a. SIR2L5)
  Tag / fusion protein: GST (N terminal on backbone)
  Cloning method: Restriction Enzyme; 5′ cloning site SphI (not destroyed); 3′ cloning site HindIII (not destroyed)
  Sequencing primers: 5′ pGEX5'; 3′ pGEX3'
Terms and licenses: Academic/Nonprofit Terms; Industry Terms: Not Available to Industry
Depositor comments: Full length SIRT5.
How to cite: SIRT5.1 was a gift from John Denu (Addgene plasmid # 13738 ; http://n2t.net/addgene:13738 ; RRID:Addgene_13738)
